Addgene plasmid #27449: pRS416 Gal M337V YFP
Depositing lab: Aaron Gitler. Depositing organization: University of Pennsylvania. Publication: TDP-43 is intrinsically aggregation-prone, and amyotrophic lateral sclerosis-linked mutations accelerate aggregation and increase toxicity. Johnson BS, Snead D, Lee JJ, McCaffery JM, Shorter J, Gitler AD. J Biol Chem. 2009 Jul 24. 284(30):20329-39. 10.1074/jbc.M109.010264 PubMed 19465477.
Backbone
  Vector backbone: pRS416GAL
  Backbone size w/o insert (bp): 5000
  Vector type: Yeast Expression
  Selectable markers: URA3
Growth in bacteria
  Bacterial resistance: Ampicillin, 100 μg/mL
  Growth temperature: 37°C
  Growth strain: DH5alpha
  Copy number: Low Copy
Gene/Insert
  Gene/Insert name: TDP-43
  Species: H. sapiens (human)
  Mutation: Methionine 337 mutated to Valine (M337V)
  Entrez Gene: TARDBP (a.k.a. ALS10, TDP-43)
  Tag / fusion protein: YFP (C terminal on insert)
  Cloning method: Restriction Enzyme; 5′ cloning site SpeI (not destroyed); 3′ cloning site HindIII (not destroyed)
  Sequencing primers: 5′ pRSGal-Fwd GTTAATATACCTCTATACTTTAACGTCAAGGAGA; 3′ T3
Terms and licenses: Academic/Nonprofit Terms; Industry Terms: Not Available to Industry
How to cite: pRS416 Gal M337V YFP was a gift from Aaron Gitler (Addgene plasmid # 27449 ; http://n2t.net/addgene:27449 ; RRID:Addgene_27449)
