[The description below was written by a language model from this plasmid's Addgene catalogue record.]
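Description:
pRS416 Gal M337V YFP is a yeast expression plasmid built on the pRS416GAL backbone (about 5 kb without insert), a shuttle vector that can be maintained in both E. coli and Saccharomyces cerevisiae. In bacteria it is selected with ampicillin and is recorded as low copy. In yeast it is selected through the URA3 auxotrophic marker, which complements uracil auxotrophy in ura3 strains. The pRS416 series is generally a centromeric (CEN/ARS) family maintained at about one or a few copies per yeast cell, although the record itself does not list the replication elements. No feature table is provided, so the details of the origins and terminator cannot be confirmed here.

The payload is human TDP-43 (gene TARDBP) carrying the M337V substitution, in which methionine 337 is replaced by valine. The insert is fused at its C terminus to YFP and was cloned between SpeI and HindIII sites, both of which were retained. The promoter is not listed as a separate field, but the backbone name and the Gal-specific forward sequencing primer indicate a galactose-inducible GAL promoter. Such a promoter allows expression to be switched on by galactose and kept off in glucose, which is useful for a potentially toxic protein.

The associated publication concerns the intrinsic aggregation propensity of TDP-43 and how mutations linked to amyotrophic lateral sclerosis accelerate aggregation and increase toxicity. This construct fits that context as a tool for inducible expression of a mutant TDP-43 in yeast. The YFP tag allows localisation and inclusion formation to be followed by fluorescence microscopy, alongside growth-based toxicity comparisons.
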