>Addgene plasmid #27449 | pRS416 Gal M337V YFP | addgene partial sequence | sequence record 33786 | 27449 with EXFP-R
CGGACTTGAAGAAGTCGTGCTGCTTCATGTGGTCGGGGTAGCGGGCGAAGCACTGCAGGCCGTAGCCGAA
GGTGGTCACGAGGGTGGGCCAGGGCACGGGCAGCTTGCCGGTGGTGCAGATGAACTTCAGGGTCAGCTTG
CCGTAGGTGGCATCGCCCTCGCCCTCGCCGGACACGCTGAACTTGTGGCCGTTTACGTCGCCGTCCAGCT
CGACCAGGATGGGCACCACCCCGGTGAACAGCTCCTCGCCCTTGCTATCGATAAGCTTCATTCCCCAGCC
AGAAGACTTAGAATCCATGCTTGAGCCAAAGCCTCCATTAAAACCACTGCCCGACCCTGCATTGGATGCT
GATCCCCAACCAATTGCTGCACCAGAATTAGAGCCACTATAAGAGTTATTTCCAGAACCGAAGGCCTGGT
TTGGCTCCCTCTGCATGTTGCCTTGGTTTTGGTTATTACCCGATGGGCCTGACTGGTTCTGCTGGCTGGC
TAACATGCCCACCATACCCCAACTGCTCTGTAGTGCTGCCTGGGCGGCAGCCATCATGGCTGGATTAATG
CTGAACGCACCAAAGTTCATCCCACCACCCATATTACTACCTTGATTGTTTCCCAAACCAGCTCCACCCC
CTCTGCTATTACCAAATCCACCCTGATTCCCAAAGCCACCTGGATTACCACCAAATCTTCCACTTCTTTC
TAACTGTCTATTGCTATTGTGCTTAGGTTCGGCATTGGATATATGAACGCTGATTCCTTTAATGATCAAG
TCCTCTCCACAAAGAACTGCCATC
